LOCUS       Exported 2266 bp ds-DNA circular SYN 12-MAY-2021
DEFINITION  Terminator L3S2P55 in pStA0.
ACCESSION   .
VERSION     .
KEYWORDS    pStA0::L3S2P55
SOURCE      synthetic DNA construct
  ORGANISM  synthetic DNA construct
REFERENCE   1 (bases 1 to 2266)
  AUTHORS   Taylor GM, Mordaka PM, Heap JT
  TITLE     Start-Stop Assembly: a functionally scarless DNA assembly system
            optimized for metabolic engineering.
  JOURNAL   Nucleic Acids Res. 2018 Nov 20. pii: 5193345. doi:
            10.1093/nar/gky1182.
  PUBMED    30462270
REFERENCE   2 (bases 1 to 2266)
  AUTHORS   .
  TITLE     Direct Submission
  JOURNAL   Exported May 12, 2021 from SnapGene Server 1.1.58
            http://www.snapgene.com
FEATURES             Location/Qualifiers
     source          1..2266
                     /organism="synthetic DNA construct"
                     /mol_type="other DNA"
     terminator      1..87
                     /gene="Escherichia coli rrnB"
                     /label=rrnB T1 terminator
                     /note="transcription terminator T1 from the E. coli rrnB
                     gene"
     primer_bind     complement(100..118)
                     /label=pBRforEco
                     /note="pBR322 vectors, upsteam of EcoRI site, forward
                     primer"
     promoter        186..290
                     /gene="bla"
                     /label=AmpR promoter
     CDS             291..1151
                     /codon_start=1
                     /gene="bla"
                     /product="beta-lactamase"
                     /label=AmpR
                     /note="confers resistance to ampicillin, carbenicillin, and
                     related antibiotics"
                     /translation="MSIQHFRVALIPFFAAFCLPVFAHPETLVKVKDAEDQLGARVGYI
                     ELDLNSGKILESFRPEERFPMMSTFKVLLCGAVLSRIDAGQEQLGRRIHYSQNDLVEYS
                     PVTEKHLTDGMTVRELCSAAITMSDNTAANLLLTTIGGPKELTAFLHNMGDHVTRLDRW
                     EPELNEAIPNDERDTTMPVAMATTLRKLLTGELLTLASRQQLIDWMEADKVAGPLLRSA
                     LPAGWFIADKSGAGERGSRGIIAALGPDGKPSRIVVIYTTGSQATMDERNRQIAEIGAS
                     LIKHW"
     primer_bind     complement(509..528)
                     /label=Amp-R
                     /note="Ampicillin resistance gene, reverse primer"
     rep_origin      1322..1910
                     /direction=RIGHT
                     /label=ori
                     /note="high-copy-number ColE1/pMB1/pBR322/pUC origin of
                     replication"
     primer_bind     1811..1830
                     /label=pBR322ori-F
                     /note="pBR322 origin, forward primer"
     terminator      2068..2162
                     /label=lambda t0 terminator
                     /note="transcription terminator from phage lambda"
ORIGIN
        1 atttgtccta ctcaggagag cgttcaccga caaacaacag ataaaacgaa aggcccagtc
       61 tttcgactga gcctttcgtt ttatttgatg cccgaaaggg cctcgtgata cgcctatttt
      121 tataggttaa tgtcatgata ataatggttt cttagacgtc aggtggcact tttcggggaa
      181 atgtgcgcgg aacccctatt tgtttatttt tctaaataca ttcaaatatg tatccgctca
      241 tgagacaata accctgataa atgcttcaat aatattgaaa aaggaagagt atgagtattc
      301 aacatttccg tgtcgccctt attccctttt ttgcggcatt ttgccttcct gtttttgctc
      361 acccagaaac gctggtgaaa gtaaaagatg ctgaagatca gttgggtgca cgagtgggtt
      421 acatcgaact ggatctcaac agcggtaaga tccttgagag ttttcgcccc gaagaacgtt
      481 ttccaatgat gagcactttt aaagttctgc tatgtggcgc ggtattatcc cgtattgacg
      541 ccgggcaaga gcaactcggt cgccgcatac actattctca gaatgacttg gttgagtact
      601 caccagtcac agaaaagcat cttacggatg gcatgacagt aagagaatta tgcagtgctg
      661 ccataaccat gagtgataac actgcggcca acttacttct gacaacgatc ggaggaccga
      721 aggagctaac cgcttttttg cacaacatgg gggatcatgt aactcgcctt gatcgttggg
      781 aaccggagct gaatgaagcc ataccaaacg acgagcgtga caccacgatg cctgtagcaa
      841 tggcaacaac gttgcgcaaa ctattaactg gcgaactact tactctagct tcccggcaac
      901 aattaataga ctggatggag gcggataaag ttgcaggacc acttctgcgc tcggcccttc
      961 cggctggctg gtttattgct gataaatctg gagccggtga gcgtgggtcc cgcggtatca
     1021 ttgcagcact ggggccagat ggtaagccct cccgtatcgt agttatctac acgacgggga
     1081 gtcaggcaac tatggatgaa cgaaatagac agatcgctga gataggtgcc tcactgatta
     1141 agcattggta actgtcagac caagtttact catatatact ttagattgat ttaaaacttc
     1201 atttttaatt taaaaggatc taggtgaaga tcctttttga taatctcatg accaaaatcc
     1261 cttaacgtga gttttcgttc cactgagcgt cagaccccgt agaaaagatc aaaggatctt
     1321 cttgagatcc tttttttctg cgcgtaatct gctgcttgca aacaaaaaaa ccaccgctac
     1381 cagcggtggt ttgtttgccg gatcaagagc taccaactct ttttccgaag gtaactggct
     1441 tcagcagagc gcagatacca aatactgttc ttctagtgta gccgtagtta ggccaccact
     1501 tcaagaactc tgtagcaccg cctacatacc tcgctctgct aatcctgtta ccagtggctg
     1561 ctgccagtgg cgataagtcg tgtcttaccg ggttggactc aagacgatag ttaccggata
     1621 aggcgcagcg gtcgggctga acggggggtt cgtgcacaca gcccagcttg gagcgaacga
     1681 cctacaccga actgagatac ctacagcgtg agctatgaga aagcgccacg cttcccgaag
     1741 ggagaaaggc ggacaggtat ccggtaagcg gcagggtcgg aacaggagag cgcacgaggg
     1801 agcttccagg gggaaacgcc tggtatcttt atagtcctgt cgggtttcgc cacctctgac
     1861 ttgagcgtcg atttttgtga tgctcgtcag gggggcggag cctatggaaa aacgccagca
     1921 acgcggcctt tttacggttc ctggcctttt gctggccttt tgctcacatg ttctttcctg
     1981 cgttatcccc tgattctgtg gataaccgta ttaccgcctt tgagtgagct gataccgctc
     2041 gccgcagccg aacgaccgag cgccttggac tcctgttgat agatccagta atgacctcag
     2101 aactccatct ggatttgttc agaacgctcg gttgccgccg ggcgtttttt attggtgaga
     2161 atccagtgtg gctcttcata actcggtacc aaagacgaac aataagacgc tgaaaagcgt
     2221 cttttttcgt tttggtccgg acgaagagcg acctctaggg cggcgg
//
