[The description below was written by a language model from this plasmid's Addgene catalogue record and the feature table of its GenBank file.]
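Description:
pStA0::L3S2P55 is a small (2,266 bp) synthetic-biology parts plasmid that stores the synthetic transcription terminator L3S2P55 in pStA0, the storage vector of the Start-Stop Assembly system, a functionally scarless DNA assembly method optimized for metabolic engineering. The record lists the backbone as pGT400 (2,206 bp without insert), and the insert is a 60 bp synthetic sequence. The plasmid is maintained in E. coli at high copy from a ColE1/pUC-type origin of replication. It is selected with ampicillin through the bla beta-lactamase gene, which is driven by its native AmpR promoter.

Apart from the origin and resistance cassette, the annotated features are two transcription terminators, rrnB T1 from E. coli and the phage lambda t0 terminator. They lie on either side of the unannotated stretch between the end of lambda t0 and the start of rrnB T1 across the circular junction. This arrangement is consistent with insulating a cloning site from transcriptional read-through, and it is presumably where the part resides. However, the feature table does not annotate the L3S2P55 insert itself, so its exact position is not stated. The table also does not annotate any restriction sites or fusion sites used for assembly, and the cloning method is recorded as unknown.

There is no promoter, coding sequence or reporter in the payload. The construct simply serves as a sequence-verified source of a terminator part. That part can be combined with promoter, ribosome-binding-site and coding-sequence parts when building expression units and multi-gene pathways in the Start-Stop Assembly hierarchy.
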