Addgene plasmid #114339: pStA0::L3S2P55
Purpose: Terminator L3S2P55 in pStA0
Depositing lab: John Heap. Depositing organization: Imperial College London. Publication: Start-Stop Assembly: a functionally scarless DNA assembly system optimized for metabolic engineering. Taylor GM, Mordaka PM, Heap JT. Nucleic Acids Res. 2018 Nov 20. pii: 5193345. doi: 10.1093/nar/gky1182. PubMed 30462270.
Backbone
  Vector backbone: pGT400
  Backbone size w/o insert (bp): 2206
  Vector type: Synthetic Biology
Growth in bacteria
  Bacterial resistance: Ampicillin, 100 μg/mL
  Growth temperature: 37°C
  Growth strain: DH5alpha
  Copy number: High Copy
Gene/Insert
  Gene/Insert name: Terminator L3S2P55
  Species: Synthetic
  Insert size (bp): 60
  Cloning method: Unknown
  Sequencing primers: 5′ OligoGT234 GGGGAAACGCCTGGTATCT; 3′ OligoGT235 AGCAAAAACAGGAAGGCAAA
Terms and licenses: Academic/Nonprofit Terms; Industry Terms: Not Available to Industry
Depositor comments: Accession Number MG649450, Alternative ID = pGT337 . Please visit https://www.biorxiv.org/content/early/2018/07/04/361626 for bioRxiv preprint.
How to cite: pStA0::L3S2P55 was a gift from John Heap (Addgene plasmid # 114339 ; http://n2t.net/addgene:114339 ; RRID:Addgene_114339)
